>Addgene plasmid #174997 | pMSR:MSMEG_1346:Dendra | addgene full sequence | sequence record 345595 | Addgene NGS Result
CGCCCCGCCGGTCGGTCCTGCGCTCGGCCAGCACGGCGTCAACATCATGGAGTTCTGCAAGGCGTACAAC
GCCGCGACCGAGTCGCAGCGCGGAAACGTCATCCCCGTGGAGATCACCGTCTACGAGGACCGCAGCTTCA
CTTTCGCCCTGAAGACCCCGCCCGCCGCCAAGCTGCTGCTCAAGGCCGCTGGTGTGCAGAAGGGCTCGGG
CGAGCCGCACAAGACCAAGGTTGCCAAGGTGACCTGGGATCAGGTGCGCGAGATCGCCGAGACCAAGAAG
GCAGATCTCAACGCCAACGACATCGACGCCGCAGCCAAGATCATCGCCGGCACCGCCCGGTCGATGGGCA
TCACGGTCGAGAAGCTTGGTGCGGCCGCGGGCAACACGCCTGGCATCAATCTGATCAAGGAGGACATGCG
TGTCAAGGTGCATATGGAGGGCAACGTGAACGGTCACGCCTTCGTGATCGAGGGGGAGGGTAAGGGTAAG
CCTTACGAAGGGACCCAGACCGCCAACCTCACCGTCAAGGAGGGCGCCCCTCTCCCATTCTCGTACGATA
TCCTCACTACCGCGGTGCATTACGGGAACCGCGTGTTCACCAAGTACCCCGAGGATATCCCTGACTACTT
CAAGCAGAGCTTCCCGGAGGGATACTCCTGGGAGCGGACGATGACCTTCGAAGACAAGGGTATCTGTACG
ATCCGCAGCGACATCTCGCTGGAAGGGGACTGTTTCTTCCAGAACGTCCGTTTCAAGGGGACCAACTTTC
CGCCGAACGGCCCGGTCATGCAGAAGAAGACCCTCAAGTGGGAGCCGAGCACGGAGAAGCTGCACGTTCG
GGACGGCCTCCTGGTCGGCAACATCAACATGGCGCTGCTGCTGGAAGGCGGCGGCCACTACCTATGCGAC
TTCAAGACCACGTACAAAGCGAAGAAGGTCGTCCAGCTGCCCGACGCGCACTTCGTGGACCACCGCATCG
AAATCCTGGGGAACGATTCGGACTACAACAAGGTCAAGTTGTACGAGCACGCTGTGGCACGCTATAGCCC
GCTCCCGTCGCAGGTCTGGTTCGAAGGCGGCGGCGGGGAGAACCTGTATTTCCAGGACTACAAGGACGAC
GACGACAAGTGATTTAAATAACCCCTTGGGGCCTCTAAACGGGTCTTGAGGGGTTTTTTGTTAACTAGCG
TACGATCGAATTCCTGCAGCTCACGGTAACTGATGCCGTATTTGCAGTACCAGCGTACGGCCCACAGAAT
GATGTCACGCTGAAAATGCCGGCCTTTGAATGGGTTCATGTGCAGCTCCATCAGCAAAAGGGGATGATAA
GTTTATCACCACCGACTATTTGCAACAGTGCCGTTGATCGTGCTATGATCGACTGATGTCATCAGCGGTG
GAGTGCAATGTCGTGCAATACGAATGGCGAAAAGCCGAGCTCATCGGTCAGCTTCTCAACCTTGGGGTTA
CCCCCGGCGGTGTGCTGCTGGTCCACAGCTCCTTCCGTAGCGTCCGGCCCCTCGAAGATGGGCCACTTGG
ACTGATCGAGGCCCTGCGTGCTACGCTGGGTCCGGGAGGGACGCTCGTCATGCCCTCGTGGTCAGGTCTG
GACGACGAGCCGTTCGATCCTGCCACGTCGCCCGTTACACCGGACCTTGGAGTTGTCTCTGACACATTCT
GGCGCCTGCCAAATGTAAAGCGCAGCGCCCATCCATTTGCCTTTGCGGCAGCGGGGCCACAGGCAGAGCA
GATCATCTCTGATCCATTGCCCCTGCCACCTTACTCGCCTGCAAGCCCGGTCGCCCGTGTCCATGAACTC
GATGGGCAGGTACTTCTCCTCGGCGTGGGACACGATGCCAACACGACGCTGCATCTTGCCGAGTTGATGG
CAAAGGTTCCCTATGGGGTGCCGAGACACTGCACCATTCTTCAGGATGGCAAGTTGGTACGCGTCGATTA
TCTCGAGAATGACCACTGCTGTGAGCGCTTTGCCTTGGCGGACAGGTGGCTCAAGGAGAAGAGCCTTCAG
AAGGAAGGTCCAGTCGGTCATGCCTTTGCTCGGTTGATCCGCTCCCGCGACATTGTGGCGACAGCCCTGG
GTCAACTGGGCCGAGATCCGTTGATCTTCCTGCATCCGCCAGAGGCGGGATGCGAAGAATGCGATGCCGC
TCGCCAGTCGATTGGCTGAGCTCATGAGCGGAGAACGAGATGACGTTGGAGGGGCAAGGTCGCGCTGATT
GCTGGGGCAACACGGGGGATCCACTAGTTCCATGAGCGTCAGACCCCGTAGAAAAGATCAAAGGATCTTC
TTGAGATCCTTTTTTTCTGCGCGTAATCTGCTGCTTGCAAACAAAAAAACCACCGCTACCAGCGGTGGTT
TGTTTGCCGGATCAAGAGCTACCAACTCTTTTTCCGAAGGTAACTGGCTTCAGCAGAGCGCAGATACCAA
ATACTGTCCTTCTAGTGTAGCCGTAGTTAGGCCACCACTTCAAGAACTCTGTAGCACCGCCTACATACCT
CGCTCTGCTAATCCTGTTACCAGTGGCTGCTGCCAGTGGCGATAAGTCGTGTCTTACCGGGTTGGACTCA
AGACGATAGTTACCGGATAAGGCGCAGCGGTCGGGCTGAACGGGGGGTTCGTGCACACAGCCCAGCTTGG
AGCGAACGACCTACACCGAACTGAGATACCTACAGCGTGAGCTATGAGAAAGCGCCACGCTTCCCGAGGG
GAGAAAGGCGGACAGGTATCCGGTAAGCGGCAGGGTCGGAACAGGAGAGCGCACGAGGGAGCTTCCAGGG
GGAAACGCCTGGTATCTTTATAGTCCTGTCGGGTTTCGCCACCTCTGACTTGAGCGTCGATTTTTGTGAT
GCTCGTCAGGGGGGCGGAGCCTATGGAAAAACGCCAGCAACGCGGCCTTTTTACGGTTCCTGGCCTTTTG
CTGGCCTTTTGCTCACATGTTCTTTCCTGCGTTATCCCCTGATTCTGTGGATAACCGTATTACCGCCTTT
GAGTGAGCTGATACCGCTCGCCGCAGCCGAACGACCGAGCGCAACGCGTGCGGCCGCGGTACCCGGGGAT
CCTCTAGAGTCGACCACCAAGGGCACCATCTCTGCTTGGGCCACCCCGTTGGCCGCAGCCAGCTCGCTGA
GAGCCGTGAACGACAGGGCGAACGCCAGCCCGCCGACGGCGAGGGTTCCGACCGCTGCAACTCCCGGTGC
AACCTTGTCCCGGTCTATTCTCTTCACTGCACCAGCTCCAATCTGGTGTGAATGCCCCTCGTCTGTTCGC
GCAGGCGGGGGGCTCTATTCGTTTGTCAGCATCGAAAGTAGCCAGATCAGGGATGCGTTGCAACCGCGTA
TGCCCAGGTCAGAAGAGTCGCACAAGAGTTGCAGACCCCTGGAAAGAAAAATGGCCAGAGGGCGAAAACA
CCCTCTGACCAGCGGAGCGGGCGACGGGAATCGAACCCGCGTAGCTAGTTTGGAAGAATGGGTGTCTGCC
GACCACATATGGGCCGGTCAAGATAGGTTTTTACCCCCTCTCGGCTGCATCCTCTAAGTGGAAAGAAATT
GCAGGTCGTAGAAGCGCGTTGAAGCCTGAGAGTTGCACAGGAGTTGCAACCCGGTAGCCTTGTTCACGAC
GAGAGGAGACCTAGTTGGCACGTCGCGGATGGGGATCGCTGAAGACTCAGCGCAGCGGGAGGATCCAAGC
CTCATACGTCAACCCGCAGGACGGTGTGAGGTACTACGCGCTGCAGACCTACGACAACAAGATGGACGCC
GAAGCCTGGCTCGCGGGCGAGAAGCGGCTCATCGAGATGGAGACCTGGACCCCTCCACAGGACCGGGCGA
AGAAGGCAGCCGCCAGCGCCATCACGCTGGAGGAGTACACCCGGAAGTGGCTCGTGGAGCGCGACCTCGC
AGACGGCACCAGGGATCTGTACAGCGGGCACGCGGAGCGCCGCATCTACCCGGTGCTAGGTGAAGTGGCG
GTCACAGAGATGACGCCAGCTCTGGTGCGTGCGTGGTGGGCCGGGATGGGTAGGAAGCACCCGACTGCCC
GCCGGCATGCCTACAACGTCCTCCGGGCGGTGATGAACACAGCGGTCGAGGACAAGCTGATCGCAGAGAA
CCCGTGCCGGATCGAGCAGAAGGCAGCCGATGAGCGCGACGTAGAGGCGCTGACGCCTGAGGAGCTGGAC
ATCGTCGCCGCTGAGATCTTCGAGCACTACCGGATCGCGGCATACATCCTGGCGTGGACGAGCCTCCGGT
TCGGAGAGCTGATCGAGCTTCGCCGCAAGGACATCGTGGACGACGGCATGACGATGAAGCTCCGGGTGCG
CCGTGGCGCTTCCCGCGTGGGGAACAAGATCGTCGTTGGCAACGCCAAGACCGTCCGGTCGAAGCGTCCT
GTGACGGTTCCGCCTCACGTCGCGGAGATGATCCGAGCGCACATGAAGGACCGTACGAAGATGAACAAGG
GCCCCGAGGCATTCCTGGTGACCACGACGCAGGGCAACCGGCTGTCGAAGTCCGCGTTCACCAAGTCGCT
GAAGCGTGGCTACGCCAAGATCGGTCGGCCGGAACTCCGCATCCACGACCTCCGCGCTGTCGGCGCTACG
TTCGCCGCTCAGGCAGGTGCGACGACCAAGGAGCTGATGGCCCGTCTCGGTCACACGACTCCTAGGATGG
CGATGAAGTACCAGATGGCGTCTGAGGCCCGCGACGAGGCTATCGCTGAGGCGATGTCCAAGCTGGCCAA
GACCTCCTGAAACGCAAAAAGCCCCCCTCCCAAGGACACTGAGTCCTAAAGAGGGGGGTTTCTTGTCAGT
ACGCGAAGAACCACGCCTGGCCGCGAGCGCCAGCACCGCCGCTCTGTGCGGAGACCTGGGCACCAGCCCC
GCCGCCGCCAGGAGCATTGCCGTTCCCGCCAGAAATCTAGACGGTGACCACAACGCGCCCGCTTTGATCG
GGGACGTCGAAATATTGGATCGTCGGCACCGTCACGGCCGTGGGAGGCGGCACGATCCGCGACGTGATGA
TCGGCCGCATCCCCACGGTGCTGCGCAGTGAGCTCTACGCCATCCCGGCGTTGATCTGTGCGTTCGCACG
CACAGGCCCGGTGTGAGAAGGGTCTCTGACGAGCGGGAGAACTCCCTATCAGTGATAGAGTTTGTCCTCC
CTATCAGTGATAGATAGGCTTAAGGAGTAATACGACTCACTATAGGGAGAAGGAGGCCATTATGGCCCCG
AAGAAGAAGGTCGCCGGGCTGATCAAGCTGCAGATCCAGGCTGGACAGGCAAACCC
Features (pLannotate 1.2.2; 14 found; start..end, strand, type, name):
    383..1069    +  CDS            Dendra2: Dendra2 is a photoconvertible green fluorescent protein published in 2006, derived from Dendronephthya sp.. It has high acid sensitivity.
   1109..1129    +  CDS            FLAG (fragment): FLAG® epitope tag, followed by an enterokinase cleavage site
   1138..1180    +  terminator     T7 terminator (fragment): transcription terminator for bacteriophage T7 RNA polymerase
   1386..2186    +  CDS            ApmR: aminoglycoside 3-N-acetyltransferase type IV ; aac(3)IV; confers resistance to apramycin (Paget and Davies, 1996)
   2253..2270    -  misc_feature   MCS (fragment): pBluescript multiple cloning site
   2311..2899    +  rep_origin     ori: high-copy-number ColE1/pMB1/pBR322/pUC origin of replication
   3067..3095    +  misc_feature   MCS (fragment): pUC18/19 multiple cloning site
   3655..4767    +  CDS            33: VINT_BPML5 - Also known as int. Protein inferred from homology: Swiss-Prot protein existence level 3. Integrase is necessary for integration of the phage into the host genome by site-specific recombination. From Mycobacterium phage L5 (Mycobacteriophage L5).
   4829..4933    -  CDS            32 (fragment): VG32_BPML5 - Protein predicted: Swiss-Prot protein existence level 4. From Mycobacterium phage L5 (Mycobacteriophage L5).
   4989..5093    +  CDS            Y4104_STRCO (fragment): Protein inferred from homology: Swiss-Prot protein existence level 3. From Streptomyces coelicolor (strain ATCC BAA-471 / A3(2) / M145).
   5151..5170    +  promoter       tight TRE promoter (fragment): Tet-responsive promoter PTight, consisting of seven tet operator sequences followed by the minimal CMV promoter
   5177..5194    +  promoter       tight TRE promoter (fragment): Tet-responsive promoter PTight, consisting of seven tet operator sequences followed by the minimal CMV promoter
   5208..5226    +  promoter       T7 promoter: promoter for bacteriophage T7 RNA polymerase
   5242..361     +  CDS            rplK (across the origin): RL11_MYCS2 - Experimental evidence at protein level: Swiss-Prot protein existence level 1. Forms part of the ribosomal stalk which helps the ribosome interact with GTP-bound translation factors. From Mycolicibacterium smegmatis (strain ATCC 700084 / mc(2)155) (Mycobacterium smegmatis).
