[The description below was written by a language model from this plasmid's Addgene catalogue record and pLannotate feature annotations shown in this document.]
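Description:
pMSR:MSMEG_1346:Dendra is a 5.3 kb integrating mycobacterial expression vector built on the pMSR:Dendra backbone. It belongs to a systematic resource of Mycobacterium smegmatis genes tagged with a C-terminal fluorescent fusion. In E. coli it replicates from a high-copy ColE1/pUC-type origin and is selected with apramycin through the aac(3)IV acetyltransferase gene. The plasmid has no annotated mycobacterial replication origin. Instead it carries the mycobacteriophage L5 integrase gene, along with a fragment of the neighbouring L5 gene 32. The integrase drives site-specific recombination into the L5 attachment site of the mycobacterial chromosome, which typically gives a stable single-copy insertion.

The insert is the M. smegmatis open reading frame MSMEG_1346, which the annotation matches to rplK, encoding ribosomal protein L11 of the ribosomal stalk. It spans the numbering origin of the circular sequence. The gene was introduced by ligation-independent cloning and is fused through a Gly-Ala linker to Dendra2, a green-to-red photoconvertible fluorescent protein, followed by a single FLAG epitope. Expression in mycobacteria comes from the pmycTetO promoter. The two short hits annotated as "tight TRE promoter" fragments most likely reflect its tet operator sequences rather than any mammalian promoter, which would allow Tet repressor control if a repressor is supplied. A T7 promoter lies immediately upstream of the coding sequence and a partial T7 terminator lies downstream of the tag, so the same fusion can be expressed in E. coli strains that produce T7 RNA polymerase.

The construct is suited to imaging the localization and dynamics of the tagged protein in live mycobacteria, including photoconversion-based tracking. The FLAG tag also allows immunodetection or affinity purification.
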