Addgene plasmid #174997: pMSR:MSMEG_1346:Dendra
Purpose: C-term fluorescent fusion
Depositing lab: Keith Derbyshire & Joseph Wade. Depositing organization: Wadsworth Center, New York State Department of Health. Publication: A Mycobacterial Systems Resource for the Research Community. Judd JA, Canestrari J, Clark R, Joseph A, Lapierre P, Lasek-Nesselquist E, Mir M, Palumbo M, Smith C, Stone M, Upadhyay A, Wirth SE, Dedrick RM, Meier CG, Russell DA, Dills A, Dove E, Kester J, Wolf ID, Zhu J, Rubin ER, Fortune S, Hatfull GF, Gray TA, Wade JT, Derbyshire KM. mBio. 2021 Mar 2;12(2). pii: mBio.02401-20. doi: 10.1128/mBio.02401-20. PubMed 33653882.
Backbone
  Vector backbone: pMSR:Dendra
  Vector type: Bacterial Expression ; Integrating Mycobacterial Expression Vector attL5. T7 expression in E. coli
Growth in bacteria
  Bacterial resistance: Apramycin, 25 μg/mL
  Growth temperature: 37°C
  Growth strain: DH5alpha
  Copy number: High Copy
Gene/Insert
  Gene/Insert name: MSMEG_1346
  Species: M. smegmatis
  Promoter: pmycTetO
  Tag / fusion protein: Gly-Ala Linker/Dendra2/1x Flag Tag (C terminal on insert)
  Cloning method: Ligation Independent Cloning
  Sequencing primers: 5′ TGATAGAGTTTGTCCTCCCTATCAG; 3′ TCCATATGCACCTTGACACG
Resource information
  A portion of this plasmid was derived from a plasmid made by: CP000480.1
Terms and licenses: Academic/Nonprofit Terms; Industry Terms: Not Available to Industry
Depositor comments: 5' cloning site: AseI (destroyed), 3' cloning site: HindIII (not destroyed)
How to cite: pMSR:MSMEG_1346:Dendra was a gift from Keith Derbyshire & Joseph Wade (Addgene plasmid # 174997 ; http://n2t.net/addgene:174997 ; RRID:Addgene_174997)
