>Addgene plasmid #174997 | pMSR:MSMEG_1346:Dendra | depositor partial sequence | sequence record 339391 | partial
ATGGCCCCGAAGAAGAAGGTCGCCGGGCTGATCAAGCTGCAGATCCAGGCTGGACAGGCAAACCCCGCCC
CGCCGGTCGGTCCTGCGCTCGGCCAGCACGGCGTCAACATCATGGAGTTCTGCAAGGCGTACAACGCCGC
GACCGAGTCGCAGCGCGGAAACGTCATCCCCGTGGAGATCACCGTCTACGAGGACCGCAGCTTCACTTTC
GCCCTGAAGACCCCGCCCGCCGCCAAGCTGCTGCTCAAGGCCGCTGGTGTGCAGAAGGGCTCGGGCGAGC
CGCACAAGACCAAGGTTGCCAAGGTGACCTGGGATCAGGTGCGCGAGATCGCCGAGACCAAGAAGGCAGA
TCTCAACGCCAACGACATCGACGCCGCAGCCAAGATCATCGCCGGCACCGCCCGGTCGATGGGCATCACG
GTCGAG
